>Addgene plasmid #142191 | TFORF0676 | addgene full sequence | sequence record 397696 | Addgene NGS Result
TTAATGTAGTCTTATGCAATACTCTTGTAGTCTTGCAACATGGTAACGATGAGTTAGCAACATGCCTTAC
AAGGAGAGAAAAAGCACCGTGCATGCCGATTGGTGGAAGTAAGGTGGTACGATCGTGCCTTATTAGGAAG
GCAACAGACGGGTCTGACATGGATTGGACGAACCACTGAATTGCCGCATTGCAGAGATATTGTATTTAAG
TGCCTAGCTCGATACATAAACGGGTCTCTCTGGTTAGACCAGATCTGAGCCTGGGAGCTCTCTGGCTAAC
TAGGGAACCCACTGCTTAAGCCTCAATAAAGCTTGCCTTGAGTGCTTCAAGTAGTGTGTGCCCGTCTGTT
GTGTGACTCTGGTAACTAGAGATCCCTCAGACCCTTTTAGTCAGTGTGGAAAATCTCTAGCAGTGGCGCC
CGAACAGGGACTTGAAAGCGAAAGGGAAACCAGAGGAGCTCTCTCGACGCAGGACTCGGCTTGCTGAAGC
GCGCACGGCAAGAGGCGAGGGGCGGCGACTGGTGAGTACGCCAAAAATTTTGACTAGCGGAGGCTAGAAG
GAGAGAGATGGGTGCGAGAGCGTCAGTATTAAGCGGGGGAGAATTAGATCGCGATGGGAAAAAATTCGGT
TAAGGCCAGGGGGAAAGAAAAAATATAAATTAAAACATATAGTATGGGCAAGCAGGGAGCTAGAACGATT
CGCAGTTAATCCTGGCCTGTTAGAAACATCAGAAGGCTGTAGACAAATACTGGGACAGCTACAACCATCC
CTTCAGACAGGATCAGAAGAACTTAGATCATTATATAATACAGTAGCAACCCTCTATTGTGTGCATCAAA
GGATAGAGATAAAAGACACCAAGGAAGCTTTAGACAAGATAGAGGAAGAGCAAAACAAAAGTAAGACCAC
CGCACAGCAAGCGGCCGCTGATCTTCAGACCTGGAGGAGGAGATATGAGGGACAATTGGAGAAGTGAATT
ATATAAATATAAAGTAGTAAAAATTGAACCATTAGGAGTAGCACCCACCAAGGCAAAGAGAAGAGTGGTG
CAGAGAGAAAAAAGAGCAGTGGGAATAGGAGCTTTGTTCCTTGGGTTCTTGGGAGCAGCAGGAAGCACTA
TGGGCGCAGCGTCAATGACGCTGACGGTACAGGCCAGACAATTATTGTCTGGTATAGTGCAGCAGCAGAA
CAATTTGCTGAGGGCTATTGAGGCGCAACAGCATCTGTTGCAACTCACAGTCTGGGGCATCAAGCAGCTC
CAGGCAAGAATCCTGGCTGTGGAAAGATACCTAAAGGATCAACAGCTCCTGGGGATTTGGGGTTGCTCTG
GAAAACTCATTTGCACCACTGCTGTGCCTTGGAATGCTAGTTGGAGTAATAAATCTCTGGAACAGATTTG
GAATCACACGACCTGGATGGAGTGGGACAGAGAAATTAACAATTACACAAGCTTAATACACTCCTTAATT
GAAGAATCGCAAAACCAGCAAGAAAAGAATGAACAAGAATTATTGGAATTAGATAAATGGGCAAGTTTGT
GGAATTGGTTTAACATAACAAATTGGCTGTGGTATATAAAATTATTCATAATGATAGTAGGAGGCTTGGT
AGGTTTAAGAATAGTTTTTGCTGTACTTTCTATAGTGAATAGAGTTAGGCAGGGATATTCACCATTATCG
TTTCAGACCCACCTCCCAACCCCGAGGGGACCCATGCATTGCATCTCAATTAGTCAGCAACCAGGTGTGG
AAAGTCCCCAGGCTCCCCAGCAGGCAGAAGTATGCAAAGCATGCGTCTCAATTAGTCAGCAACCATAGTC
CCGCCCCTAACTCCGCCCATCCCGCCCCTAACTCCGCCCAGTTCCGCCCATTCTCCGCCCCATGGCTGAC
TAATTTTTTTTATTTATGCAGAGGCCGAGGCCGCCTCGGCCTCTGAGCTATTCCAGAAGTAGTGAGGAGG
CTTTTTTGGAGGCCTAGGCTTTTGCAAAAAGCTTTCTAGAGGTACCACCGGAGCTTACCATGACCGAGTA
CAAGCCCACGGTGCGCCTCGCCACCCGCGACGACGTCCCCAGGGCCGTACGCACCCTCGCCGCCGCGTTC
GCCGACTACCCCGCCACGCGCCACACCGTCGATCCGGACCGCCACATCGAGCGGGTCACCGAGCTGCAAG
AACTCTTCCTCACGCGCGTCGGGCTCGACATCGGCAAGGTGTGGGTCGCGGACGACGGCGCCGCCGTGGC
GGTCTGGACCACGCCGGAGAGCGTCGAAGCGGGGGCGGTGTTCGCCGAGATCGGCCCGCGCATGGCCGAG
TTGAGCGGTTCCCGGCTGGCCGCGCAGCAACAGATGGAAGGCCTCCTGGCGCCGCACCGGCCCAAGGAGC
CCGCGTGGTTCCTGGCCACCGTCGGCGTCTCGCCCGACCACCAGGGCAAGGGTCTGGGCAGCGCCGTCGT
GCTCCCCGGAGTGGAGGCGGCCGAGCGCGCCGGGGTGCCCGCCTTCCTGGAGACCTCCGCGCCCCGCAAC
CTCCCCTTCTACGAGCGGCTCGGCTTCACCGTCACCGCCGACGTCGAGGTGCCCGAAGGACCGCGCACCT
GGTGCATGACCCGCAAGCCCGGTGCCAGTTAACGAATTCTAGATCTTGAGACAAATGGCAGTATTCATCC
ACAATTTTAAAAGAAAAGGGGGGATTGGGGGGTACAGTGCAGGGGAAAGAATAGTAGACATAATAGCAAC
AGACATACAAACTAAAGAATTACAAAAACAAATTACAAAAATTCAAAATTTTCGGGTTTATTACAGGGAC
AGCAGAGATCCACTTTGGCGCCGGCTCGAGGCCTGCAGGTGCAAAGATGGATAAAGTTTTAAACAGAGAG
GAATCTTTGCAGCTAATGGACCTTCTAGGTCTTGAAAGGAGTGGGAATTGGCTCCGGTGCCCGTCAGTGG
GCAGAGCGCACATCGCCCACAGTCCCCGAGAAGTTGGGGGGAGGGGTCGGCAATTGAACCGGTGCCTAGA
GAAGGTGGCGCGGGGTAAACTGGGAAAGTGATGTCGTGTACTGGCTCCGCCTTTTTCCCGAGGGTGGGGG
AGAACCGTATATAAGTGCAGTAGTCGCCGTGAACGTTCTTTTTCGCAACGGGTTTGCCGCCAGAACACAG
GTAAGTGCCGTGTGTGGTTCCCGCGGGCCTGGCCTCTTTACGGGTTATGGCCCTTGCGTGCCTTGAATTA
CTTCCACCTGGCTGCAGTACGTGATTCTTGATCCCGAGCTTCGGGTTGGAAGTGGGTGGGAGAGTTCGAG
GCCTTGCGCTTAAGGAGCCCCTTCGCCTCGTGCTTGAGTTGAGGCCTGGCCTGGGCGCTGGGGCCGCCGC
GTGCGAATCTGGTGGCACCTTCGCGCCTGTCTCGCTGCTTTCGATAAGTCTCTAGCCATTTAAAATTTTT
GATGACCTGCTGCGACGCTTTTTTTCTGGCAAGATAGTCTTGTAAATGCGGGCCAAGATCTGCACACTGG
TATTTCGGTTTTTGGGGCCGCGGGCGGCGACGGGGCCCGTGCGTCCCAGCGCACATGTTCGGCGAGGCGG
GGCCTGCGAGCGCGGCCACCGAGAATCGGACGGGGGTAGTCTCAAGCTGGCCGGCCTGCTCTGGTGCCTG
GCCTCGCGCCGCCGTGTATCGCCCCGCCCTGGGCGGCAAGGCTGGCCCGGTCGGCACCAGTTGCGTGAGC
GGAAAGATGGCCGCTTCCCGGCCCTGCTGCAGGGAGCTCAAAATGGAGGACGCGGCGCTCGGGAGAGCGG
GCGGGTGAGTCACCCACACAAAGGAAAAGGGCCTTTCCGTCCTCAGCCGTCGCTTCATGTGACTCCACGG
AGTACCGGGCGCCGTCCAGGCACCTCGATTAGTTCTCGAGCTTTTGGAGTACGTCGTCTTTAGGTTGGGG
GGAGGGGTTTTATGCGATGGAGTTTCCCCACACTGAGTGGGTGGAGACTGAAGTTAGGCCAGCTTGGCAC
TTGATGTAATTCTCCTTGGAATTTGCCCTTTTTGAGTTTGGATCTTGGTTCATTCTCAAGCCTCAGACAG
TGGTTCAAAGTTTTTTTCTTCCATTTCAGGTGTCGTGAGGCTAGCACCGCCACCATGCGATCCAAGGCGA
GGGCGAGGAAGCTAGCCAAAAGTGACGGTGACGTTGTAAATAATATGTATGAGCCCAACCGGGACCTGCT
GGCCAGCCACAGCGCGGAGGACGAGGCCGAGGACAGTGCCATGTCGCCCATCCCCGTGGGGCCACCGTCC
CCCTTCCCCACCAGCGAGGACTTCACCCCCAAGGAGGGCTCGCCGTACGAGGCCCCTGTCTACATTCCTG
AAGACATTCCGATCCCAGCAGACTTCGAGCTCCGAGAGTCCTCCATCCCAGGGGCTGGCCTGGGGGTCTG
GGCCAAGAGGAAGATGGAAGCCGGGGAGAGGCTGGGCCCCTGCGTGGTGGTGCCCCGGGCGGCGGCAAAG
GAGACAGACTTCGGATGGGAGCAAATACTGACGGACGTGGAAGTGTCGCCCCAGGAAGGCTGCATCACAA
AGCAGATCTCCGAAGACCTGGGCAGTGAGAAGTTCTGCGTGGATGCAAATCAGGCGGGGGCTGGCAGCTG
GCTCAAGTACATCCGTGTGGCGTGCTCCTGCGATGACCAGAACCTCACCATGTGTCAGATCAGTGAGCAG
ATTTACTATAAAGTCATTAAGGACATTGAGCCAGGTGAGGAGCTGCTGGTGCACGTGAAGGAAGGCGTCT
ACCCCCTGGGCACAGTGCCGCCCGGCCTGGACGAGGAGCCCACGTTCCGCTGTGACGAGTGTGACGAACT
CTTCCAGTCCAAGCTGGACCTGCGGCGCCATAAGAAGTACACGTGTGGCTCAGTGGGGGCTGCGCTCTAC
GAGGGCCTGGCTGAGGAGCTCAAGCCCGAGGGCCTTGGCGGTGGCAGCGGCCAAGCCCACGAGTGCAAGG
ACTGCGAGCGGATGTTCCCCAACAAGTACAGCCTGGAGCAGCACATGGTCATCCACACGGAGGAGCGCGA
GTACAAATGCGACCAGTGTCCCAAGGCCTTCAACTGGAAGTCCAACCTCATCCGCCACCAGATGTCCCAC
GACAGCGGCAAACGCTTCGAATGTGAAAACTGCGTGAAGGTGTTCACGGACCCCAGCAACCTTCAGCGGC
ACATCCGCTCGCAGCACGTGGGCGCTCGGGCCCACGCCTGCCCCGACTGCGGGAAGACCTTCGCCACGTC
CTCCGGCCTCAAGCAGCACAAGCATATCCACAGCACGGTGAAGCCTTTCATATGTGAGGTCTGCCACAAG
TCCTACACGCAGTTCTCCAACCTGTGCCGGCACAAGCGGATGCACGCCGACTGCCGCACGCAGATCAAGT
GCAAGGACTGTGGCCAGATGTTCAGCACTACCTCCTCCCTCAACAAGCACCGGCGCTTCTGCGAGGGCAA
GAACCATTACACGCCGGGCGGCATCTTTGCCCCGGGCCTGCCCTTGACCCCCAGCCCCATGATGGACAAG
GCAAAACCCTCCCCCAGCCTCAATCACGCCAGCCTGGGCTTCAACGAGTACTTTCCCTCCAGGCCGCACC
CGGGGAGCCTGCCCTTCTCCACGGCGCCTCCCACGTTCCCCGCACTCACCCCCGGCTTCCCGGGCATCTT
CCCTCCATCCTTGTACCCCCGGCCGCCTCTGCTACCTCCCACATCGCTGCTCAAGAGCCCCCTGAACCAC
ACCCAGGACGCCAAGCTCCCCAGTCCCCTGGGGAACCCAGCCCTGCCCCTGGTCTCCGCCGTCAGCAACA
GCAGCCAGGGCACGACGGCAGCTGCGGGGCCCGAGGAGAAGTTCGAGAGCCGCCTGGAGGACTCCTGTGT
GGAGAAGCTGAAGACCAGGAGCAGCGACATGTCGGACGGCAGTGACTTTGAGGACGTCAACACCACCACG
GGGACCGACCTGGACACGACCACGGGGACGGGCTCGGACCTGGACAGCGACGTGGACAGCGACCCTGACA
AGGACAAGGGCAAGGGCAAGTCCGCCGAGGGCCAGCCCAAGTTTGGGGGCGGCTTGGCGCCCCCGGGGGC
CCCGAACAGCGTGGCCGAGGTGCCTGTCTTCTATTCCCAGCACTCATTCTTCCCGCCACCCGACGAGCAG
CTGCTGACTGCAACGGGCGCCGCCGGGGACTCCATCAAGGCCATCGCATCCATTGCCGAGAAGTACTTTG
GCCCCGGCTTCATGGGGATGCAGGAGAAGAAGCTGGGCTCGCTCCCCTACCACTCGGCGTTCCCCTTCCA
GTTCCTGCCCAACTTCCCCCACTCCCTTTACCCCTTCACGGACCGAGCCCTCGCCCACAACTTGCTGGTC
AAGGCCGAGCCAAAGTCACCCCGGGACGCCCTCAAGGTGGGCGGCCCCAGTGCCGAGTGCCCCTTTGATC
TCACCACCAAGCCCAAAGACGTGAAGCCCATCCTGCCCATGCCCAAGGGCCCCTCGGCCCCCGCATCCGG
CGAGGAGCAGCCGCTGGACCTGAGCATCGGCAGCCGGGCCCGTGCCAGCCAAAACGGCGGCGGGCGGGAG
CCCCGCAAGAACCACGTCTATGGGGAACGCAAGCTGGGCGCCGGCGAGGGGCTGCCCCAGGTGTGCCCGG
CGCGGATGCCCCAGCAGCCCCCGCTCCACTACGCCAAGCCCTCGCCCTTCTTCATGGACCCCATCTACAG
CAGGGTAGAAAAGCGGAAGGTCACAGACCCCGTGGGAGCCCTGAAGGAGAAGTACCTGCGGCCGTCCCCG
CTGCTCTTCCACCCCCAGATGTCAGCCATAGAGACCATGACAGAGAAGCTGGAGAGCTTTGCAGCCATGA
AGGCGGACTCGGGCAGCTCCCTGCAGCCCCTCCCCCACCACCCCTTCAACTTCCGGTCCCCACCCCCAAC
GCTCTCCGACCCCATCCTCAGGAAGGGCAAGGAGCGATACACGTGCAGGTACTGTGGGAAGATCTTCCCC
AGATCAGCCAATCTCACCAGACACCTGAGGACGCACACTGGGGAGCAGCCGTACAGGTGTAAGTACTGCG
ACCGCTCCTTCAGCATCTCTTCGAACCTCCAGCGGCACGTCCGGAACATCCACAACAAGGAGAAGCCTTT
CAAGTGCCACCTGTGCAACCGCTGCTTCGGGCAGCAGACCAACCTGGACCGGCACCTCAAGAAGCACGAG
CACGAGAACGCACCAGTGAGCCAGCACCCCGGGGTCCTCACGAACCACCTGGGGACCAGCGCGTCCTCTC
CCACCTCAGAGTCGGACAACCACGCACTTTTAGACGAGAAAGAAGACTCTTATTTCTCGGAAATCAGAAA
CTTTATTGCCAATAGTGAGATGAACCAAGCATCAACGCGAACAGAGAAACGGGCGGACATGCAGATCGTG
GACGGCAGTGCCCAGTGTCCAGGCCTAGCCAGTGAGAAGCAGGAGGACGTGGAGGAGGAGGACGACGATG
ACCTGGAGGAGGACGATGAGGACAGCCTGGCCGGGAAGTCGCAGGATGACACCGTGTCCCCCGCACCCGA
GCCCCAGGCCGCCTACGAGGATGAGGAGGATGAGGAGCCAGCCGCCTCCCTGGCCGTGGGCTTTGACCAC
ACCCGAAGGCATATGCAATAGTAATGAACTAGTCCGTAACTTGAAAGTATTTCGATTTCTTGGCTTTATA
TATCTTGTGGAAAGGACGAATAGGTCCGAGAATTCAACCGCCTACGCGTTAAGTCGACAATCAACCTCTG
GATTACAAAATTTGTGAAAGATTGACTGGTATTCTTAACTATGTTGCTCCTTTTACGCTATGTGGATACG
CTGCTTTAATGCCTTTGTATCATGCTATTGCTTCCCGTATGGCTTTCATTTTCTCCTCCTTGTATAAATC
CTGGTTGCTGTCTCTTTATGAGGAGTTGTGGCCCGTTGTCAGGCAACGTGGCGTGGTGTGCACTGTGTTT
GCTGACGCAACCCCCACTGGTTGGGGCATTGCCACCACCTGTCAGCTCCTTTCCGGGACTTTCGCTTTCC
CCCTCCCTATTGCCACGGCGGAACTCATCGCCGCCTGCCTTGCCCGCTGCTGGACAGGGGCTCGGCTGTT
GGGCACTGACAATTCCGTGGTGTTGTCGGGGAAATCATCGTCCTTTCCTTGGCTGCTCGCCTGTGTTGCC
ACCTGGATTCTGCGCGGGACGTCCTTCTGCTACGTCCCTTCGGCCCTCAATCCAGCGGACCTTCCTTCCC
GCGGCCTGCTGCCGGCTCTGCGGCCTCTTCCGCGTCTTCGCCTTCGCCCTCAGACGAGTCGGATCTCCCT
TTGGGCCGCCTCCCCGCGTCGACTTTAAGACCAATGACTTACAAGGCAGCTGTAGATCTTAGCCACTTTT
TAAAAGAAAAGGGGGGACTGGAAGGGCTAATTCACTCCCAACGAAGACAAGATCTGCTTTTTGCTTGTAC
TGGGTCTCTCTGGTTAGACCAGATCTGAGCCTGGGAGCTCTCTGGCTAACTAGGGAACCCACTGCTTAAG
CCTCAATAAAGCTTGCCTTGAGTGCTTCAAGTAGTGTGTGCCCGTCTGTTGTGTGACTCTGGTAACTAGA
GATCCCTCAGACCCTTTTAGTCAGTGTGGAAAATCTCTAGCAGTACGTATAGTAGTTCATGTCATCTTAT
TATTCAGTATTTATAACTTGCAAAGAAATGAATATCAGAGAGTGAGAGGAACTTGTTTATTGCAGCTTAT
AATGGTTACAAATAAAGCAATAGCATCACAAATTTCACAAATAAAGCATTTTTTTCACTGCATTCTAGTT
GTGGTTTGTCCAAACTCATCAATGTATCTTATCATGTCTGGCTCTAGCTATCCCGCCCCTAACTCCGCCC
ATCCCGCCCCTAACTCCGCCCAGTTCCGCCCATTCTCCGCCCCATGGCTGACTAATTTTTTTTATTTATG
CAGAGGCCGAGGCCGCCTCGGCCTCTGAGCTATTCCAGAAGTAGTGAGGAGGCTTTTTTGGAGGCCTAGG
GACGTACCCAATTCGCCCTATAGTGAGTCGTATTACGCGCGCTCACTGGCCGTCGTTTTACAACGTCGTG
ACTGGGAAAACCCTGGCGTTACCCAACTTAATCGCCTTGCAGCACATCCCCCTTTCGCCAGCTGGCGTAA
TAGCGAAGAGGCCCGCACCGATCGCCCTTCCCAACAGTTGCGCAGCCTGAATGGCGAATGGG
[124 nt withheld, positions 9233-9356]
C
[91 nt withheld, positions 9358-9448]
A
[49 nt withheld, positions 9450-9498]
CCTTTGACGTTGGAGTCCACGTTCTTT
[37 nt withheld, positions 9526-9562]
ACCCTATCTCGGTCTATTCTTTTGATTTATAAGGGATTTTGCCGATTTCGGCCTATTGGTTAAAAAATGA
GCTGATTTAACAAAAATTTAACGCGAATTTTAACAAAATATTAACGCTTACAATTTAGGTGGCACTTTTC
GGGGAAATGTGCGCGGAACCCCTATTTGTTTATTTTTCTAAATACATTCAAATATGTATCCGCTCATGAG
ACAATAACCCTGATAAATGCTTCAATAATATTGAAAAAGGAAGAGTATGAGTATTCAACATTTCCGTGTC
GCCCTTATTCCCTTTTTTGCGGCATTTTGCCTTCCTGTTTTTGCTCACCCAGAAACGCTGGTGAAAGTAA
AAGATGCTGAAGATCAGTTGGGTGCACGAGTGGGTTACATCGAACTGGATCTCAACAGCGGTAAGATCCT
TGAGAGTTTTCGCCCCGAAGAACGTTTTCCAATGATGAGCACTTTTAAAGTTCTGCTATGTGGCGCGGTA
TTATCCCGTATTGACGCCGGGCAAGAGCAACTCGGTCGCCGCATACACTATTCTCAGAATGACTTGGTTG
AGTACTCACCAGTCACAGAAAAGCATCTTACGGATGGCATGACAGTAAGAGAATTATGCAGTGCTGCCAT
AACCATGAGTGATAACACTGCGGCCAACTTACTTCTGACAACGATCGGAGGACCGAAGGAGCTAACCGCT
TTTTTGCACAACATGGGGGATCATGTAACTCGCCTTGATCGTTGGGAACCGGAGCTGAATGAAGCCATAC
CAAACGACGAGCGTGACACCACGATGCCTGTAGCAATGGCAACAACGTTGCGCAAACTATTAACTGGCGA
ACTACTTACTCTAGCTTCCCGGCAACAATTAATAGACTGGATGGAGGCGGATAAAGTTGCAGGACCACTT
CTGCGCTCGGCCCTTCCGGCTGGCTGGTTTATTGCTGATAAATCTGGAGCCGGTGAGCGTGGGTCTCGCG
GTATCATTGCAGCACTGGGGCCAGATGGTAAGCCCTCCCGTATCGTAGTTATCTACACGACGGGGAGTCA
GGCAACTATGGATGAACGAAATAGACAGATCGCTGAGATAGGTGCCTCACTGATTAAGCATTGGTAACTG
TCAGACCAAGTTTACTCATATATACTTTAGATTGATTTAAAACTTCATTTTTAATTTAAAAGGATCTAGG
TGAAGATCCTTTTTGATAATCTCATGACCAAAATCCCTTAACGTGAGTTTTCGTTCCACTGAGCGTCAGA
CCCCGTAGAAAAGATCAAAGGATCTTCTTGAGATCCTTTTTTTCTGCGCGTAATCTGCTGCTTGCAAACA
AAAAAACCACCGCTACCAGCGGTGGTTTGTTTGCCGGATCAAGAGCTACCAACTCTTTTTCCGAAGGTAA
CTGGCTTCAGCAGAGCGCAGATACCAAATACTGTTCTTCTAGTGTAGCCGTAGTTAGGCCACCACTTCAA
GAACTCTGTAGCACCGCCTACATACCTCGCTCTGCTAATCCTGTTACCAGTGGCTGCTGCCAGTGGCGAT
AAGTCGTGTCTTACCGGGTTGGACTCAAGACGATAGTTACCGGATAAGGCGCAGCGGTCGGGCTGAACGG
GGGGTTCGTGCACACAGCCCAGCTTGGAGCGAACGACCTACACCGAACTGAGATACCTACAGCGTGAGCT
ATGAGAAAGCGCCACGCTTCCCGAAGGGAGAAAGGCGGACAGGTATCCGGTAAGCGGCAGGGTCGGAACA
GGAGAGCGCACGAGGGAGCTTCCAGGGGGAAACGCCTGGTATCTTTATAGTCCTGTCGGGTTTCGCCACC
TCTGACTTGAGCGTCGATTTTTGTGATGCTCGTCAGGGGGGCGGAGCCTATGGAAAAACGCCAGCAACGC
GGCCTTTTTACGGTTCCTGGCCTTTTGCTGGCCTTTTGCTCACATGTTCTTTCCTGCGTTATCCCCTGAT
TCTGTGGATAACCGTATTACCGCCTTTGAGTGAGCTGATACCGCTCGCCGCAGCCGAACGACCGAGCGCA
GCGAGTCAGTGAGCGAGGAAGCGGAAGAGCGCCCAATACGCAAACCGCCTCTCCCCGCGCGTTGGCCGAT
TCATTAATGCAGCTGGCACGACAGGTTTCCCGACTGGAAAGCGGGCAGTGAGCGCAACGCAATTAATGTG
AGTTAGCTCACTCATTAGGCACCCCAGGCTTTACACTTTATGCTTCCGGCTCGTATGTTGTGTGGAATTG
TGAGCGGATAACAATTTCACACAGGAAACAGCTATGACCATGATTACGCCAAGCGCGCAATTAACCCTCA
CTAAAGGGAACAAAAGCTGGAGCTGCAAGC
Features (pLannotate 1.2.2; 31 found; start..end, strand, type, name):
      5..231     +  promoter       RSV promoter: Rous sarcoma virus enhancer/promoter
    232..412     +  LTR            5' LTR (truncated): truncated 5' long terminal repeat (LTR) from HIV-1
    459..584     +  misc_feature   HIV-1 Ψ: packaging signal of human immunodeficiency virus type 1
    568..931     +  CDS            HIV-1 gag (fragment): gag protein from human immunodeficiency virus 1; gag
   1077..1310    +  misc_feature   RRE: The Rev response element (RRE) of HIV-1 allows for Rev-dependent mRNA export from the nucleus to the cytoplasm.
   1687..1713    +  CDS            Rev (fragment): human immunodeficiency virus 1 (HIV-1) Rev protein; rev; enhances nuclear export of unspliced and incompletely spliced viral mRNAs
   1720..1743    +  promoter       SV40 promoter (fragment): SV40 early promoter
   1744..1815    +  promoter       SV40 promoter (fragment): SV40 enhancer and early promoter
   1839..1974    +  rep_origin     SV40 ori: SV40 origin of replication
   2020..2616    +  CDS            PuroR (fragment): puromycin N-acetyltransferase; pac from Streptomyces; confers resistance to puromycin
   2665..2782    +  misc_feature   cPPT/CTS: central polypurine tract and central termination sequence of HIV-1
   2847..2913    +  CDS            small t antigen (fragment): SV40 (simian virus 40) small t antigen
   2920..4098    +  promoter       EF-1α promoter: strong constitutive promoter for human elongation factor EF-1α
   4115..7639    +  CDS            PRDM16 (fragment): PRD16_HUMAN - Also known as KIAA1675 From Homo sapiens (Human).
   7664..7717    +  promoter       U6 promoter (fragment): RNA polymerase III promoter for human U6 snRNA
   7759..8347    +  misc_feature   WPRE: woodchuck hepatitis virus posttranscriptional regulatory element
   8398..8417    +  misc_feature   cPPT/CTS (fragment): central polypurine tract and central termination sequence of HIV-1
   8419..8652    +  LTR            3' LTR (ΔU3): self-inactivating 3' long terminal repeat (LTR) from HIV-1
   8730..8851    +  polyA_signal   SV40 poly(A) signal: SV40 polyadenylation signal
   8891..9026    +  rep_origin     SV40 ori: SV40 origin of replication
   9047..9065    -  promoter       T7 promoter: promoter for bacteriophage T7 RNA polymerase
   9073..9228    +  CDS            lacZα (fragment): LacZα fragment of β-galactosidase; lacZ fragment
   9233..9661    +  rep_origin     f1 ori (sequence partly withheld): f1 bacteriophage origin of replication; arrow indicates direction of (+) strand synthesis
   9714..9818    +  promoter       AmpR promoter: bla
   9819..10679   +  CDS            AmpR: β-lactamase; bla; confers resistance to ampicillin, carbenicillin, and related antibiotics
  10850..11438   +  rep_origin     ori: high-copy-number ColE1/pMB1/pBR322/pUC origin of replication
  11621..11713   +  CDS            lacI (fragment): lac repressor; lacI; The lac repressor binds to the lac operator to inhibit transcription in E. coli. This inhibition can be relieved by adding lactose or isopropyl-β-D-thiogalactopyranoside (IPTG).
  11726..11747   +  protein_bind   CAP binding site: CAP binding activates transcription in the presence of cAMP. E. coli catabolite activator protein
  11762..11792   +  promoter       lac promoter: promoter for the E. coli lac operon
  11796..11818   +  protein_bind   lac operator (fragment): The lac repressor binds to the lac operator to inhibit transcription in E. coli. This inhibition can be relieved by adding lactose or isopropyl-β-D-thiogalactopyranoside (IPTG). lac repressor encoded by lacI
  11861..11879   +  promoter       T3 promoter: promoter for bacteriophage T3 RNA polymerase
