[The description below was written by a language model from this plasmid's Addgene catalogue record and pLannotate feature annotations shown in this document.]
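Description:
TFORF0676 is a lentiviral mammalian expression plasmid built on the pLX_TRC317 backbone and carrying the human transcription factor PRDM16 as its open reading frame. It belongs to a barcoded transcription factor ORF collection in which each clone has a unique 24-bp barcode, so that the overexpressed factor can be identified by sequencing in pooled screens. In bacteria it replicates from a high-copy ColE1/pUC-type origin and is selected with ampicillin through the bla gene. An f1 origin and residual lac/T7/T3 cloning-vector elements are also annotated. The depositor notes that the plasmid can recombine during propagation and that the ORF portion was made by gene synthesis.

The viral cassette has a third-generation layout. An RSV promoter replaces the U3 region of a truncated HIV-1 5' LTR and drives production of the genomic RNA, followed by the Ψ packaging signal with a gag fragment, the Rev response element for nuclear export, and a cPPT/CTS that aids nuclear import. The cassette ends in a ΔU3 self-inactivating 3' LTR with a downstream SV40 polyadenylation signal. Two expression units lie between the LTRs. An SV40 early promoter drives the puromycin N-acetyltransferase gene for selection of transduced cells, and the strong constitutive EF-1α promoter drives the PRDM16 coding sequence, annotated over about 3.5 kb. A WPRE downstream of the ORF enhances transcript stability and expression. The barcode is not annotated in the feature table, although a short U6-promoter-like fragment sits between the ORF and the WPRE. The construct is intended for packaging into lentivirus to overexpress PRDM16 stably, either individually or in pooled directed-differentiation screens.
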