Addgene plasmid #142191: TFORF0676
Purpose: Lentiviral vector for overexpressing transcription factor ORFs with unique 24-bp barcodes. Barcodes facilitate identification of transcription factors in pooled screens.
Depositing lab: Feng Zhang. Depositing organization: Broad Institute. Publication: A transcription factor atlas of directed differentiation. Joung J, Ma S, Tay T, Geiger-Schuller KR, Kirchgatterer PC, Verdine VK, Guo B, Arias-Garcia MA, Allen WE, Singh A, Kuksenko O, Abudayyeh OO, Gootenberg JS, Fu Z, Macrae RK, Buenrostro JD, Regev A, Zhang F. Cell. 2023 Jan 5;186(1):209-229.e26. doi: 10.1016/j.cell.2022.11.026. PubMed 36608654.
Backbone
  Vector backbone: pLX_TRC317
  Backbone manufacturer: Broad Institute Genetic Perturbation Platform
  Backbone size w/o insert (bp): 8264
  Vector type: Mammalian Expression, Lentiviral
  Selectable markers: Puromycin
Growth in bacteria
  Bacterial resistance: Ampicillin, 100 μg/mL
  Growth temperature: 37°C
  Growth strain: NEB Stable
  Copy number: High Copy
Gene/Insert
  Gene/Insert name: PRDM16
  Species: H. sapiens (human)
  Insert size (bp): 3638
  Entrez Gene: PRDM16 (a.k.a. CMD1LL, KMT8F, LVNC8, MEL1, PFM13)
  Promoter: EF1a
  Cloning method: Unknown
  Sequencing primers: 5′ GGGTGGAGACTGAAGTTAGGCCAG; 3′ CACATAGCGTAAAAGGAGCAACATAG
Terms and licenses: Academic/Nonprofit Terms; Industry Terms: Not Available to Industry
Depositor comments: XM_005244774,ENST00000511072 . The transcription factor ORF portion of this plasmid was synthesized by Genewiz. Please test multiple small colonies in case of plasmid recombination. To make this collection available in a timely manner, a portion of this collection was not fully sequenced by Addgene. If an Addgene verified full plasmid sequence is not available, please contact us prior to placing an order to request the full sequence.
How to cite: TFORF0676 was a gift from Feng Zhang (Addgene plasmid # 142191 ; http://n2t.net/addgene:142191 ; RRID:Addgene_142191)
