>Addgene plasmid #142191 | TFORF0676 | depositor partial sequence | sequence record 278711 | Insert
ACCGCCACCATGCGATCCAAGGCGAGGGCGAGGAAGCTAGCCAAAAGTGACGGTGACGTTGTAAATAATA
TGTATGAGCCCAACCGGGACCTGCTGGCCAGCCACAGCGCGGAGGACGAGGCCGAGGACAGTGCCATGTC
GCCCATCCCCGTGGGGCCACCGTCCCCCTTCCCCACCAGCGAGGACTTCACCCCCAAGGAGGGCTCGCCG
TACGAGGCCCCTGTCTACATTCCTGAAGACATTCCGATCCCAGCAGACTTCGAGCTCCGAGAGTCCTCCA
TCCCAGGGGCTGGCCTGGGGGTCTGGGCCAAGAGGAAGATGGAAGCCGGGGAGAGGCTGGGCCCCTGCGT
GGTGGTGCCCCGGGCGGCGGCAAAGGAGACAGACTTCGGATGGGAGCAAATACTGACGGACGTGGAAGTG
TCGCCCCAGGAAGGCTGCATCACAAAGCAGATCTCCGAAGACCTGGGCAGTGAGAAGTTCTGCGTGGATG
CAAATCAGGCGGGGGCTGGCAGCTGGCTCAAGTACATCCGTGTGGCGTGCTCCTGCGATGACCAGAACCT
CACCATGTGTCAGATCAGTGAGCAGATTTACTATAAAGTCATTAAGGACATTGAGCCAGGTGAGGAGCTG
CTGGTGCACGTGAAGGAAGGCGTCTACCCCCTGGGCACAGTGCCGCCCGGCCTGGACGAGGAGCCCACGT
TCCGCTGTGACGAGTGTGACGAACTCTTCCAGTCCAAGCTGGACCTGCGGCGCCATAAGAAGTACACGTG
TGGCTCAGTGGGGGCTGCGCTCTACGAGGGCCTGGCTGAGGAGCTCAAGCCCGAGGGCCTTGGCGGTGGC
AGCGGCCAAGCCCACGAGTGCAAGGACTGCGAGCGGATGTTCCCCAACAAGTACAGCCTGGAGCAGCACA
TGGTCATCCACACGGAGGAGCGCGAGTACAAATGCGACCAGTGTCCCAAGGCCTTCAACTGGAAGTCCAA
CCTCATCCGCCACCAGATGTCCCACGACAGCGGCAAACGCTTCGAATGTGAAAACTGCGTGAAGGTGTTC
ACGGACCCCAGCAACCTTCAGCGGCACATCCGCTCGCAGCACGTGGGCGCTCGGGCCCACGCCTGCCCCG
ACTGCGGGAAGACCTTCGCCACGTCCTCCGGCCTCAAGCAGCACAAGCATATCCACAGCACGGTGAAGCC
TTTCATATGTGAGGTCTGCCACAAGTCCTACACGCAGTTCTCCAACCTGTGCCGGCACAAGCGGATGCAC
GCCGACTGCCGCACGCAGATCAAGTGCAAGGACTGTGGCCAGATGTTCAGCACTACCTCCTCCCTCAACA
AGCACCGGCGCTTCTGCGAGGGCAAGAACCATTACACGCCGGGCGGCATCTTTGCCCCGGGCCTGCCCTT
GACCCCCAGCCCCATGATGGACAAGGCAAAACCCTCCCCCAGCCTCAATCACGCCAGCCTGGGCTTCAAC
GAGTACTTTCCCTCCAGGCCGCACCCGGGGAGCCTGCCCTTCTCCACGGCGCCTCCCACGTTCCCCGCAC
TCACCCCCGGCTTCCCGGGCATCTTCCCTCCATCCTTGTACCCCCGGCCGCCTCTGCTACCTCCCACATC
GCTGCTCAAGAGCCCCCTGAACCACACCCAGGACGCCAAGCTCCCCAGTCCCCTGGGGAACCCAGCCCTG
CCCCTGGTCTCCGCCGTCAGCAACAGCAGCCAGGGCACGACGGCAGCTGCGGGGCCCGAGGAGAAGTTCG
AGAGCCGCCTGGAGGACTCCTGTGTGGAGAAGCTGAAGACCAGGAGCAGCGACATGTCGGACGGCAGTGA
CTTTGAGGACGTCAACACCACCACGGGGACCGACCTGGACACGACCACGGGGACGGGCTCGGACCTGGAC
AGCGACGTGGACAGCGACCCTGACAAGGACAAGGGCAAGGGCAAGTCCGCCGAGGGCCAGCCCAAGTTTG
GGGGCGGCTTGGCGCCCCCGGGGGCCCCGAACAGCGTGGCCGAGGTGCCTGTCTTCTATTCCCAGCACTC
ATTCTTCCCGCCACCCGACGAGCAGCTGCTGACTGCAACGGGCGCCGCCGGGGACTCCATCAAGGCCATC
GCATCCATTGCCGAGAAGTACTTTGGCCCCGGCTTCATGGGGATGCAGGAGAAGAAGCTGGGCTCGCTCC
CCTACCACTCGGCGTTCCCCTTCCAGTTCCTGCCCAACTTCCCCCACTCCCTTTACCCCTTCACGGACCG
AGCCCTCGCCCACAACTTGCTGGTCAAGGCCGAGCCAAAGTCACCCCGGGACGCCCTCAAGGTGGGCGGC
CCCAGTGCCGAGTGCCCCTTTGATCTCACCACCAAGCCCAAAGACGTGAAGCCCATCCTGCCCATGCCCA
AGGGCCCCTCGGCCCCCGCATCCGGCGAGGAGCAGCCGCTGGACCTGAGCATCGGCAGCCGGGCCCGTGC
CAGCCAAAACGGCGGCGGGCGGGAGCCCCGCAAGAACCACGTCTATGGGGAACGCAAGCTGGGCGCCGGC
GAGGGGCTGCCCCAGGTGTGCCCGGCGCGGATGCCCCAGCAGCCCCCGCTCCACTACGCCAAGCCCTCGC
CCTTCTTCATGGACCCCATCTACAGCAGGGTAGAAAAGCGGAAGGTCACAGACCCCGTGGGAGCCCTGAA
GGAGAAGTACCTGCGGCCGTCCCCGCTGCTCTTCCACCCCCAGATGTCAGCCATAGAGACCATGACAGAG
AAGCTGGAGAGCTTTGCAGCCATGAAGGCGGACTCGGGCAGCTCCCTGCAGCCCCTCCCCCACCACCCCT
TCAACTTCCGGTCCCCACCCCCAACGCTCTCCGACCCCATCCTCAGGAAGGGCAAGGAGCGATACACGTG
CAGGTACTGTGGGAAGATCTTCCCCAGATCAGCCAATCTCACCAGACACCTGAGGACGCACACTGGGGAG
CAGCCGTACAGGTGTAAGTACTGCGACCGCTCCTTCAGCATCTCTTCGAACCTCCAGCGGCACGTCCGGA
ACATCCACAACAAGGAGAAGCCTTTCAAGTGCCACCTGTGCAACCGCTGCTTCGGGCAGCAGACCAACCT
GGACCGGCACCTCAAGAAGCACGAGCACGAGAACGCACCAGTGAGCCAGCACCCCGGGGTCCTCACGAAC
CACCTGGGGACCAGCGCGTCCTCTCCCACCTCAGAGTCGGACAACCACGCACTTTTAGACGAGAAAGAAG
ACTCTTATTTCTCGGAAATCAGAAACTTTATTGCCAATAGTGAGATGAACCAAGCATCAACGCGAACAGA
GAAACGGGCGGACATGCAGATCGTGGACGGCAGTGCCCAGTGTCCAGGCCTAGCCAGTGAGAAGCAGGAG
GACGTGGAGGAGGAGGACGACGATGACCTGGAGGAGGACGATGAGGACAGCCTGGCCGGGAAGTCGCAGG
ATGACACCGTGTCCCCCGCACCCGAGCCCCAGGCCGCCTACGAGGATGAGGAGGATGAGGAGCCAGCCGC
CTCCCTGGCCGTGGGCTTTGACCACACCCGAAGGCATATGCAATAGTAATGAACTAGTCCGTAACTTGAA
AGTATTTCGATTTCTTGGCTTTATATATCTTGTGGAAAGGACGAATAGGTCCGAGAATTCAACCGCCT
