>Addgene plasmid #142191 | TFORF0676 | depositor partial sequence | sequence record 278712 | Barcode
ATAGGTCCGAGAATTCAACCGCCT
